>Addgene plasmid #129993 | pRDAX-139 N-Tag GFP[1] L20 FRB mCherry | depositor full sequence | sequence record 249371 | Full Sequence
GCCTGCCTCCAGGCCTCAATATTGGCCATTAGCCATATTATTCATTGGTTATATAGCATAAATCAATATT
GGCTATTGGCCATTGCATACGTTGTATCTATATCATAATATGTACATTTATATTGGCTCATGTCCAATAT
GACCGCCATGTTGGCATTGATTATTGACTAGTTATTAATAGTAATCAATTACGGGGTCATTAGTTCATAG
CCCATATATGGAGTTCCGCGTTACATAACTTACGGTAAATGGCCCGCCTGGCTGACCGCCCAACGACCCC
CGCCCATTGACGTCAATAATGACGTATGTTCCCATAGTAACGCCAATAGGGACTTTCCATTGACGTCAAT
GGGTGGAGTATTTACGGTAAACTGCCCACTTGGCAGTACATCAAGTGTATCATATGCCAAGTCCGCCCCC
TATTGACGTCAATGACGGTAAATGGCCCGCCTGGCATTATGCCCAGTACATGACCTTACGGGACTTTCCT
ACTTGGCAGTACATCTACGTATTAGTCATCGCTATTACCATGGTGATGCGGTTTTGGCAGTACACCAATG
GGCGTGGATAGCGGTTTGACTCACGGGGATTTCCAAGTCTCCACCCCATTGACGTCAATGGGAGTTTGTT
TTGGCACCAAAATCAACGGGACTTTCCAAAATGTCGTAATAACCCCGCCCCGTTGACGCAAATGGGCGGT
AGGCGTGTACGGTGGGAGGTCTATATAAGCAGAGCTCGTTTAGTGAACCGTCAGATCACTAGAAGCTTTA
TTGCGGTAGTTTATCACAGTTAAATTGCTAACGCAGTCAGTGCTTCTGACACAACAGTCTCGAACTTAAG
CTGCAGAAGTTGGTCGTGAGGCACTGGGCAGGTAAGTATCAAGGTTACAAGACAGGTTTAAGGAGACCAA
TAGAAACTGGGCTTGTCGAGACAGAGAAGACTCTTGCGTTTCTGATAGGCACCTATTGGTCTTACTGACA
TCCACTTTGCCTTTCTCTCCACAGGTGTCCACTCCCAGGCCACCATGGATCTGCCTGATGACCACTACCT
GAGCACACAGACCATCCTCTCCAAGGACCTTAACGGGAGTCCTGGCGGTGGATCCGGAGGCTCTGGGAGC
TCTGCCAGCGGTGGCAGCACCTCCGTGGCCATCCTCTGGCATGAGATGTGGCATGAAGGCCTGGAAGAGG
CATCTCGTTTGTACTTTGGGGAAAGGAACGTGAAAGGCATGTTTGAGGTGCTGGAGCCCTTGCATGCTAT
GATGGAACGGGGCCCCCAGACTCTGAAGGAAACATCCTTTAATCAGGCCTATGGTCGAGATTTAATGGAG
GCCCAAGAGTGGTGCAGGAAGTACATGAAATCAGGGAATGTCAAGGACCTCACCCAAGCCTGGGACCTCT
ATTATCATGTGTTCCGACGAATCTCATAAGAATTCAGATCCGCCCCTCTCCCTCCCCCCCCCCTAACGTT
ACTGGCCGAAGCCGCTTGGAATAAGGCCGGTGTGCGTTTGTCTATATGTTATTTTCCACCATATTGCCGT
CTTTTGGCAATGTGAGGGCCCGGAAACCTGGCCCTGTCTTCTTGACGAGCATTCCTAGGGGTCTTTCCCC
TCTCGCCAAAGGAATGCAAGGTCTGTTGAATGTCGTGAAGGAAGCAGTTCCTCTGGTAGCTTCTTGAAGA
CAAACAACGTCTGTAGCGACCCTTTGCAGGCAGCGGAACCCCCCACCTGGCGACAGGTGCCTCTGCGGCC
AAAAGCCACGTGTATAAGATACACCTGCAAAGGCGGCACAACCCCAGTGCCACGTTGTGAGTTGGATAGT
TGTGGAAAGAGTCAAATGGCTCTCCTCAAGCGTATTCAACAAGGGGCTGAAGGATGCCCAGAAGGTACCC
CATTGTATGGGATCTGATCTGGGGCCTCGGTACACATGCTTTACATGTGTTTAGTCGAGGTTAAAAAAAC
GTCTAGGCCCCCCGAACCACGGGGACGTGGTTTTCCTTTGAAAAACACGATGATAATATGGCCACAACCA
TGGTGAGCAAGGGCGAGGAGGATAACATGGCCATCATCAAGGAGTTCATGCGCTTCAAGGTGCACATGGA
GGGCTCCGTGAACGGCCACGAGTTCGAGATCGAGGGCGAGGGCGAGGGCCGCCCCTACGAGGGCACCCAG
ACCGCCAAGCTGAAGGTGACCAAGGGTGGCCCCCTGCCCTTCGCCTGGGACATCCTGTCCCCTCAGTTCA
TGTACGGCTCCAAGGCCTACGTGAAGCACCCCGCCGACATCCCCGACTACTTGAAGCTGTCCTTCCCCGA
GGGCTTCAAGTGGGAGCGCGTGATGAACTTCGAGGACGGCGGCGTGGTGACCGTGACCCAGGACTCCTCC
CTGCAGGACGGCGAGTTCATCTACAAGGTGAAGCTGCGCGGCACCAACTTCCCCTCCGACGGCCCCGTAA
TGCAGAAGAAGACCATGGGCTGGGAGGCCTCCTCCGAGCGGATGTACCCCGAGGACGGCGCCCTGAAGGG
CGAGATCAAGCAGAGGCTGAAGCTGAAGGACGGCGGCCACTACGACGCTGAGGTCAAGACCACCTACAAG
GCCAAGAAGCCCGTGCAGCTGCCCGGCGCCTACAACGTCAACATCAAGTTGGACATCACCTCCCACAACG
AGGACTACACCATCGTGGAACAGTACGAACGCGCCGAGGGCCGCCACTCCACCGGCGGCATGGACGAGCT
GTACAAGTAAACCGGTGCTCGAGGTACCGATGAATAGCTAAGGTCGAGGCCGCAGGTAAGTATCAAGGTT
ACAAGACAGGTTTAAGGAGACCAATAGAAACTGGGCTTGTCGAGACAGAGAAGACTCTTGCGTTTCTGAT
AGGCACCTATTGGTCTTACTGACATCCACTTTGCCTTTCTCTCCACAGGTGTCGACAATCAACCTCTGGA
TTACAAAATTTGTGAAAGATTGACTGGTATTCTTAACTATGTTGCTCCTTTTACGCTATGTGGATACGCT
GCTTTAATGCCTTTGTATCATGCTATTGCTTCCCGTATGGCTTTCATTTTCTCCTCCTTGTATAAATCCT
GGTTGCTGTCTCTTTATGAGGAGTTGTGGCCCGTTGTCAGGCAACGTGGCGTGGTGTGCACTGTGTTTGC
TGACGCAACCCCCACTGGTTGGGGCATTGCCACCACCTGTCAGCTCCTTTCCGGGACTTTCGCTTTCCCC
CTCCCTATTGCCACGGCGGAACTCATCGCCGCCTGCCTTGCCCGCTGCTGGACAGGGGCTCGGCTGTTGG
GCACTGACAATTCCGTGGTGTTGTCGGGGAAGCTGACGTCCTTTCCATGGCTGCTCGCCTGTGTTGCCAC
CTGGATTCTGCGCGGGACGTCCTTCTGCTACGTCCCTTCGGCCCTCAATCCAGCGGACCTTCCTTCCCGC
GGCCTGCTGCCGGCTCTGCGGCCTCTTCCGCGTCTTCGCCTTCGCCCTCAGACGAGTCGGATCTCCCTTT
GGGCCGCCTCCCCGCCTGGAATTCGAGCTCGGTACGATCAGCCTCGACTGTGCCTTCTAGTTGCCAGCCA
TCTGTTGTTTGCCCCTCCCCCGTGCCTTCCTTGACCCTGGAAGGTGCCACTCCCACTGTCCTTTCCTAAT
AAAATGAGGAAATTGCATCGCATTGTCTGAGTAGGTGTCATTCTATTCTGGGGGGTGGGGTGGGGCAGGA
CAGCAAGGGGGAGGATTGGGAAGACAATAGCCCAGCTTTTGTTCCCTTTAGTGAGGGTTAATTGCGCGCT
TGGCGTAATCATGGTCATAGCTGTTTCCTGTGTGAAATTGTTATCCGCTAATTCACTCCTCAGGTGCAGG
CTGCCTATCAGAAGGTGGTGGCTGGTGTGGCCAATGCCCTGGCTCACAAATACCACTGAGATCTTTTTCC
CTCTGCCAAAAATTATGGGGACATCATGAAGCCCCTTGAGCATCTGACTTCTGGCTAATAAAGGAAATTT
ATTTTCATTGCAATAGTGTGTTGGAATTTTTTGTGTCTCTCACTCGGAAGGACATATGGGAGGGCAAATC
ATTTAAAACATCAGAATGAGTATTTGGTTTAGAGTTTGGCAACATATGCCCATATGCTGGCTGCCATGAA
CAAAGGTTGGCTATAAAGAGGTCATCAGTATATGAAACAGCCCCCTGCTGTCCATTCCTTATTCCATAGA
AAAGCCTTGACTTGAGGTTAGATTTTTTTTATATTTTGTTTTGTGTTATTTTTTTCTTTAACATCCCTAA
AATTTTCCTTACATGTTTTACTAGCCAGATTTTTCCTCCTCTCCTGACTACTCCCAGTCATAGCTGTCCC
TCTTCTCTTATGGAGATCGGCCGGCCGCCGGCGTCGACGCGCGCGGCCGCGGCGCGCCGTTGCTGGCGTT
TTTCCATAGGCTCCGCCCCCCTGACGAGCATCACAAAAATCGACGCTCAAGTCAGAGGTGGCGAAACCCG
ACAGGACTATAAAGATACCAGGCGTTTCCCCCTGGAAGCTCCCTCGTGCGCTCTCCTGTTCCGACCCTGC
CGCTTACCGGATACCTGTCCGCCTTTCTCCCTTCGGGAAGCGTGGCGCTTTCTCATAGCTCACGCTGTAG
GTATCTCAGTTCGGTGTAGGTCGTTCGCTCCAAGCTGGGCTGTGTGCACGAACCCCCCGTTCAGCCCGAC
CGCTGCGCCTTATCCGGTAACTATCGTCTTGAGTCCAACCCGGTAAGACACGACTTATCGCCACTGGCAG
CAGCCACTGGTAACAGGATTAGCAGAGCGAGGTATGTAGGCGGTGCTACAGAGTTCTTGAAGTGGTGGCC
TAACTACGGCTACACTAGAAGAACAGTATTTGGTATCTGCGCTCTGCTGAAGCCAGTTACCTTCGGAAAA
AGAGTTGGTAGCTCTTGATCCGGCAAACAAACCACCGCTGGTAGCGGTGGTTTTTTTGTTTGCAAGCAGC
AGATTACGCGCAGAAAAAAAGGATCTCAAGAAGATCCTTTGATCTTTTCTACGGGGTCTGACGCTCAGTG
GAACGAAAACTCACGTTAAGGGATTTTGGTCATGAGATTATCAAAAAGGATCTTCACCTAGATCCTTTTA
AATTAAAAATGAAGTTTTAAATCAATCTAAAGTATATATGAGTAAACTTGGTCTGACAGTTACCAATGCT
TAATCAGTGAGGCACCTATCTCAGCGATCTGTCTATTTCGTTCATCCATAGTTGCCTGACTCCCCGTCGT
GTAGATAACTACGATACGGGAGGGCTTACCATCTGGCCCCAGTGCTGCAATGATACCGCGAGACCCACGC
TCACCGGCTCCAGATTTATCAGCAATAAACCAGCCAGCCGGAAGGGCCGAGCGCAGAAGTGGTCCTGCAA
CTTTATCCGCCTCCATCCAGTCTATTAATTGTTGCCGGGAAGCTAGAGTAAGTAGTTCGCCAGTTAATAG
TTTGCGCAACGTTGTTGCCATTGCTACAGGCATCGTGGTGTCACGCTCGTCGTTTGGTATGGCTTCATTC
AGCTCCGGTTCCCAACGATCAAGGCGAGTTACATGATCCCCCATGTTGTGCAAAAAAGCGGTTAGCTCCT
TCGGTCCTCCGATCGTTGTCAGAAGTAAGTTGGCCGCAGTGTTATCACTCATGGTTATGGCAGCACTGCA
TAATTCTCTTACTGTCATGCCATCCGTAAGATGCTTTTCTGTGACTGGTGAGTACTCAACCAAGTCATTC
TGAGAATAGTGTATGCGGCGACCGAGTTGCTCTTGCCCGGCGTCAATACGGGATAATACCGCGCCACATA
GCAGAACTTTAAAAGTGCTCATCATTGGAAAACGTTCTTCGGGGCGAAAACTCTCAAGGATCTTACCGCT
GTTGAGATCCAGTTCGATGTAACCCACTCGTGCACCCAACTGATCTTCAGCATCTTTTACTTTCACCAGC
GTTTCTGGGTGAGCAAAAACAGGAAGGCAAAATGCCGCAAAAAAGGGAATAAGGGCGACACGGAAATGTT
GAATACTCATACTCTTCCTTTTTCAATATTATTGAAGCATTTATCAGGGTTATTGTCTCATGAGCGGATA
CATATTTGAATGTATTTAGAAAAATAAACAAATAGGGGTTCCGCGCACATTTCCCCGAAAAGTGCCACCT
GACGTCTAAGAAACCATTATTATCATGACATTAACCTATAAAAATAGGCGTATCACGAGGCCCTTTCGTC
TACGCGCGCGCCGGCGGCGCGCCGTCGACGGCCGGCCGCGGCCGC
Features (pLannotate 1.2.2; 17 found; start..end, strand, type, name):
    155..532     +  enhancer       CMV enhancer: human cytomegalovirus immediate early enhancer
    534..733     +  promoter       CMV promoter: human cytomegalovirus (CMV) immediate early promoter
    872..1004    +  intron         chimeric intron: chimera between introns from human β-globin and immunoglobulin heavy chain genes
   1031..1084    +  CDS            (3-F)Tyr-EGFP (fragment): (3-F)Tyr-EGFP is a basic (constitutively fluorescent) green fluorescent protein published in 2004, derived from Aequorea victoria.
   1151..1426    +  CDS            FRB: FKBP-rapamycin binding domain of human FRAP
   1443..2029    +  misc_feature   IRES2: internal ribosome entry site (IRES) of the encephalomyocarditis virus (EMCV)
   2030..2737    +  CDS            mCherry: mCherry is a basic (constitutively fluorescent) red fluorescent protein published in 2004, derived from Discosoma sp.. It is reported to be a very rapidly-maturing monomer with low acid sensitivity.
   2786..2918    +  intron         chimeric intron: chimera between introns from human β-globin and immunoglobulin heavy chain genes
   2927..3515    +  misc_feature   WPRE: woodchuck hepatitis virus posttranscriptional regulatory element
   3519..3535    +  misc_feature   MCS (fragment): pUC18/19 multiple cloning site
   3548..3659    +  polyA_signal   bGH poly(A) signal: bovine growth hormone polyadenylation signal
   3755..3773    -  promoter       T3 promoter: promoter for bacteriophage T3 RNA polymerase
   3832..3906    +  CDS            HBB (fragment): HBB_PONPY - Experimental evidence at transcript level: Swiss-Prot protein existence level 2. Involved in oxygen transport from the lung to the various peripheral tissues. From Pongo pygmaeus (Bornean orangutan).
   3977..4032    +  polyA_signal   β-globin poly(A) signal: rabbit β-globin polyadenylation signal (Gil and Proudfoot, 1987)
   4411..4999    -  rep_origin     ori: high-copy-number ColE1/pMB1/pBR322/pUC origin of replication
   5170..6030    -  CDS            AmpR: β-lactamase; bla; confers resistance to ampicillin, carbenicillin, and related antibiotics
   6031..6135    -  promoter       AmpR promoter: bla
