[The description below was written by a language model from this plasmid's Addgene catalogue record and pLannotate feature annotations shown in this document.]
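Description:
pRDAX-139 N-Tag GFP[1] L20 FRB mCherry is a custom-built, 6.3 kb mammalian expression plasmid made for protein–protein interaction assays based on bimolecular or trimolecular fluorescence complementation (BiFC/TriFC). It is propagated in E. coli through a high-copy ColE1/pUC-type origin and selected with ampicillin via the β-lactamase gene and its native promoter. No mammalian selection marker is annotated, which suggests transient transfection.

Expression is driven by the CMV immediate-early enhancer and promoter, followed by a chimeric β-globin/immunoglobulin intron that promotes efficient processing of the transcript. The first open reading frame begins with a very short GFP-derived segment of about 54 nt, annotated only as an EGFP-variant fragment. From the construct name, this is the split-GFP piece "GFP[1]" placed as an N-terminal tag. A gap of roughly 65 nt separates it from the insert, presumably the "L20" linker, although the linker is not annotated. The insert is FRB, the FKBP–rapamycin binding domain. The catalogue lists it as mouse, whereas the automated annotation matches it to human FRAP, so the species origin is not settled by the record. FRB dimerises with FKBP in the presence of rapamycin and is commonly used as an inducible control pair, so this construct probably serves as a reference interaction partner, though the record does not say so.

Downstream, an EMCV IRES2 drives translation of mCherry from the same transcript, giving a red signal that marks transfected cells and allows complementation fluorescence to be normalised to expression. A second chimeric intron, a WPRE and a bGH polyadenylation signal complete the cassette. A T3 promoter, a β-globin fragment and a rabbit β-globin poly(A) signal lie beyond it.
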