Addgene plasmid #129993: pRDAX-139 N-Tag GFP[1] L20 FRB mCherry
Purpose: PPI (BiFC/TriFC) assay vector
Depositing lab: Gary Lewin. Depositing organization: Max-Delbrueck-Centrum fuer Molekulare Medizin (MDC).
Backbone
  Vector backbone: custom built
  Vector type: Mammalian Expression
Growth in bacteria
  Bacterial resistance: Ampicillin, 100 μg/mL
  Growth temperature: 37°C
  Growth strain: DH5alpha
  Copy number: High Copy
Gene/Insert
  Gene/Insert name: FRB
  Species: M. musculus (mouse)
  Cloning method: Restriction Enzyme; 5′ cloning site unknown (unknown if destroyed); 3′ cloning site unknown (unknown if destroyed)
Terms and licenses: Academic/Nonprofit Terms; Industry Terms: Not Available to Industry
How to cite: pRDAX-139 N-Tag GFP[1] L20 FRB mCherry was a gift from Gary Lewin (Addgene plasmid # 129993 ; http://n2t.net/addgene:129993 ; RRID:Addgene_129993)
